Addgene plasmid #159458: AAVS1-pur-CAG-mCherry
Purpose: AAVS1 targeting donor plasmid with mCherry expression cassette and puromycin selection gene
Depositing lab: Yuejun Chen. Depositing organization: Center for Excellence in Brain Science and Intelligence Technology, Chinese Academy of Sciences. Publication: Human Stem Cell-Derived Neurons Repair Circuits and Restore Neural Function. Xiong M, Tao Y, Gao Q, Feng B, Yan W, Zhou Y, Kotsonis TA, Yuan T, You Z, Wu Z, Xi J, Haberman A, Graham J, Block J, Zhou W, Chen Y, Zhang SC. Cell Stem Cell. 2020 Sep 16. pii: S1934-5909(20)30410-0. doi: 10.1016/j.stem.2020.08.014. PubMed 32966778.
Backbone
  Vector backbone: AAVS1-CAG
  Backbone size w/o insert (bp): 10200
  Vector type: Mammalian Expression
  Selectable markers: Puromycin
Growth in bacteria
  Bacterial resistance: Ampicillin, 100 μg/mL
  Growth temperature: 37°C
  Growth strain: NEB Stable
  Copy number: High Copy
Gene/Insert
  Gene/Insert name: mCherry
  Species: Synthetic
  Insert size (bp): 711
  Promoter: CAG
  Cloning method: Restriction Enzyme; 5′ cloning site MluI (not destroyed); 3′ cloning site SalI (not destroyed)
  Sequencing primers: 5′ ggcttctggcgtgtgaccggc; 3′ catagcgtaaaaggagcaaca
Terms and licenses: Academic/Nonprofit Terms; Industry Terms: Not Available to Industry
How to cite: AAVS1-pur-CAG-mCherry was a gift from Yuejun Chen (Addgene plasmid # 159458 ; http://n2t.net/addgene:159458 ; RRID:Addgene_159458)
