[The description below was written by a language model from this plasmid's Addgene catalogue record and pLannotate feature annotations shown in this document.]
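Description:
AAVS1-pur-CAG-mCherry is a mammalian gene-targeting donor plasmid designed to insert a constitutive mCherry reporter cassette into the AAVS1 "safe harbour" locus, which lies within intron 1 of the human PPP1R12C gene. It is propagated in E. coli on a high-copy ColE1/pUC-type origin with ampicillin selection (AmpR, β-lactamase). The annotated sequence, flagged as a partial NGS result of about 10.9 kb, also shows backbone remnants outside the homology arms. These include fragments of lacZα, ccdB, a Tn5 transposase and NeoR/KanR, duplicated lac promoter/operator elements, and T3 and T7 promoters. They appear to be cloning-vector leftovers and not functional parts of the payload.

The region to be integrated is bounded by left and right AAVS1 homology arms (HA-L and HA-R, roughly 800 bp each), which direct homology-directed repair at the locus; the record does not name a nuclease to be used with the donor. Immediately after HA-L sits a splice acceptor followed by a promoterless puromycin N-acetyltransferase gene and a bGH polyadenylation signal. This gene-trap arrangement means PuroR should be expressed mainly when the cassette lands correctly and is spliced into the endogenous PPP1R12C transcript, so puromycin selection enriches for targeted cells. Downstream, the CAG promoter (CMV enhancer, chicken β-actin promoter and chimeric intron) drives the synthetic mCherry coding sequence, which was cloned between MluI and SalI sites. A WPRE follows to enhance transcript stability and expression, and then hGH and rabbit β-globin polyadenylation signals. The associated publication concerns human stem cell-derived neurons, consistent with use of the plasmid to generate stably red-fluorescent human pluripotent stem cell lines and their derivatives.
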