Features (pLannotate 1.2.2; 34 found; start..end, strand, type, name):
      1..380     +  enhancer       CMV enhancer: human cytomegalovirus immediate early enhancer
    382..659     +  promoter       chicken β-actin promoter: No description available
    660..1676    +  intron         chimeric intron: chimera between introns from chicken β-actin and rabbit β-globin
   1674..1742    +  CDS            HBB (fragment): HBB_LEPEU - Experimental evidence at protein level: Swiss-Prot protein existence level 1. Involved in oxygen transport from the lung to the various peripheral tissues. From Lepus europaeus (European hare).
   1746..2453    +  CDS            mCherry: mCherry is a basic (constitutively fluorescent) red fluorescent protein published in 2004, derived from Discosoma sp.. It is reported to be a very rapidly-maturing monomer with low acid sensitivity.
   2466..2490    +  misc_feature   MCS (fragment): pBluescript multiple cloning site
   2490..3078    +  misc_feature   WPRE: woodchuck hepatitis virus posttranscriptional regulatory element
   3110..3586    +  polyA_signal   hGH poly(A) signal: human growth hormone polyadenylation signal
   3610..3690    +  CDS            HBB (fragment): HBB_PONPY - Experimental evidence at transcript level: Swiss-Prot protein existence level 2. Involved in oxygen transport from the lung to the various peripheral tissues. From Pongo pygmaeus (Bornean orangutan).
   3761..3816    +  polyA_signal   β-globin poly(A) signal: rabbit β-globin polyadenylation signal (Gil and Proudfoot, 1987)
   4199..4221    -  protein_bind   lac operator (fragment): The lac repressor binds to the lac operator to inhibit transcription in E. coli. This inhibition can be relieved by adding lactose or isopropyl-β-D-thiogalactopyranoside (IPTG). lac repressor encoded by lacI
   4225..4255    -  promoter       lac promoter: promoter for the E. coli lac operon
   4270..4291    -  protein_bind   CAP binding site: CAP binding activates transcription in the presence of cAMP. E. coli catabolite activator protein
   4304..4343    -  CDS            lacI (fragment): lac repressor; lacI; The lac repressor binds to the lac operator to inhibit transcription in E. coli. This inhibition can be relieved by adding lactose or isopropyl-β-D-thiogalactopyranoside (IPTG).
   4365..5201    +  misc_feature   HA-R: right homology arm from the adeno-associated virus integration site (AAVS1) within intron 1 of the human PPP1R12C gene
   5236..5254    -  promoter       T7 promoter: promoter for bacteriophage T7 RNA polymerase
   5257..5404    +  CDS            lacZα (fragment): LacZα fragment of β-galactosidase; lacZ fragment
   5414..5717    +  CDS            ccdB (fragment): CcdB, a bacterial toxin that poisons DNA gyrase; ccdB; Plasmids containing the ccdB gene cannot be propagated in standard E. coli strains.
   5765..6034    +  CDS            tnpA (fragment): TN5P_ECOLX - Also known as tnp. Experimental evidence at protein level: Swiss-Prot protein existence level 1. Mediates transposition of transposon Tn5 by a 'cut and paste' mechanism. First, the monomeric transposase binds the 19 bp inverted DNA repeats flanking the transposon. Then, dimerization of the DNA- bound transposase creates a synaptic DNA complex. After nicking of the first DNA strand, excision of the transposon proceeds through a series of intermediates. The transposase then mediates the insertion of the transposon at a new site by strand transfer. The activity of the wild- type tran
   6066..6864    +  CDS            NeoR/KanR (fragment): aminoglycoside phosphotransferase from Tn5; aph(3')-II (or nptII); confers resistance to neomycin, kanamycin, and G418 (Geneticin®)
   6885..6935    -  misc_feature   bom (fragment): basis of mobility region from pBR322
   6962..7021    +  promoter       AmpR promoter (fragment): bla
   7114..7974    -  CDS            AmpR: β-lactamase; bla; confers resistance to ampicillin, carbenicillin, and related antibiotics
   7975..8027    -  promoter       AmpR promoter (fragment): bla
   8098..8686    +  rep_origin     ori: high-copy-number ColE1/pMB1/pBR322/pUC origin of replication
   8869..8961    +  CDS            lacI (fragment): lac repressor; lacI; The lac repressor binds to the lac operator to inhibit transcription in E. coli. This inhibition can be relieved by adding lactose or isopropyl-β-D-thiogalactopyranoside (IPTG).
   8974..8995    +  protein_bind   CAP binding site: CAP binding activates transcription in the presence of cAMP. E. coli catabolite activator protein
   9010..9040    +  promoter       lac promoter: promoter for the E. coli lac operon
   9044..9066    +  protein_bind   lac operator (fragment): The lac repressor binds to the lac operator to inhibit transcription in E. coli. This inhibition can be relieved by adding lactose or isopropyl-β-D-thiogalactopyranoside (IPTG). lac repressor encoded by lacI
   9109..9127    +  promoter       T3 promoter: promoter for bacteriophage T3 RNA polymerase
   9166..9969    +  misc_feature   HA-L: left homology arm from the adeno-associated virus integration site (AAVS1) within intron 1 of the human PPP1R12C gene
   9976..10001   +  misc_feature   SA: splice acceptor site
  10088..10687   +  CDS            PuroR: puromycin N-acetyltransferase; pac from Streptomyces alboniger; confers resistance to puromycin
  10725..10949   +  polyA_signal   bGH poly(A) signal: bovine growth hormone polyadenylation signal
>Addgene plasmid #159458 | AAVS1-pur-CAG-mCherry | addgene full sequence | sequence record 319219 | Addgene Partial NGS Result
GACATTGATTATTGACTAGTTATTAATAGTAATCAATTACGGGGTCATTAGTTCATAGCCCATATATGGA
GTTCCGCGTTACATAACTTACGGTAAATGGCCCGCCTGGCTGACCGCCCAACGACCCCCGCCCATTGACG
TCAATAATGACGTATGTTCCCATAGTAACGCCAATAGGGACTTTCCATTGACGTCAATGGGTGGAGTATT
TACGGTAAACTGCCCACTTGGCAGTACATCAAGTGTATCATATGCCAAGTACGCCCCCTATTGACGTCAA
TGACGGTAAATGGCCCGCCTGGCATTATGCCCAGTACATGACCTTATGGGACTTTCCTACTTGGCAGTAC
ATCTACGTATTAGTCATCGCTATTACCATGGTCGAGGTGAGCCCCACGTTCTGCTTCACTCTCCCCATCT
CCCCCCCCTCCCCACCCCCAATTTTGTATTTATTTATTTTTTAATTATTTTGTGCAGCGATGGGGGCGGG
GGGGGGGGGGGGGCGCGCGCCRGGSGGGGSGGGGSGGGGSGRGGGGSGGGGCGGGGCGAGGCGGAGAGGT
GCGGCGGCAGCCAATCAGAGCGGCGCGCTCCGAAAGTTTCCTTTTATGGCGAGGCGGCGGCGGCGGCGGC
CCTATAAAAAGCGAAGCGCGCGGCGGGCGGGAGTCGCTGCGCGCTGCCTTCGCCCCGTGCCCCGCTCCGC
CGCCGCCTCGCGCCGCCCGCCCCGGCTCTGACTGACCGCGTTACTCCCACAGGTGAGCGGGCGGGACGGC
CCTTCTCCTCCGGGCTGTAATTAGCGCTTGGTTTAATGACGGCTTGTTTCTTTTCTGTGGCTGCGTGAAA
GCCTTGAGGGGCTCCGGGAGGGCCCTTTGTGCGGGGGGAGCGGCTCGGGGGGTGCGTGCGTGTGTGTGTG
CGTGGGGAGCGCCGCGTGCGGCTCCGCGCTGCCCGGCGGCTGTGAGCGCTGCGGGCGCGGCGCGGGGCTT
TGTGCGCTCCGCAGTGTGCGCGAGGGGAGCGCGGCCGGGGGCGGTGCCCCGCGGTGCGGGGGGGGCTGCG
AGGGGAACAAAGGCTGCGTGCGGGGTGTGTGCGTGGGGGGGTGAGCAGGGGGTGTGGGCGCGTCGGTCGG
GCTGCAACCCCCCCTGCACCCCCCTCCCCGAGTTGCTGAGCACGGCCCGGCTTCGGGTGCGGGGCTCCGT
ACGGGGCGTGGCGCGGGGCTCGCCGTGCCGGGCGGGGGGTGGCGGCAGGTGGGGGTGCCGGGCGGGGCGG
GGCCGCCTCGGGCCGGGGRGGGCTCGGGGGAGGGGCGCGGCGGCCCCCGGAGCGCCGGCGGCTGTCGAGG
CGCGGCGAGCCGCAGCCATTGCCTTTTATGGTAATCGTGCGAGAGGGCGCAGGGACTTCCTTTGTCCCAA
ATCTGTGCGGAGCCGAAATCTGGGAGGCGCCGCCGCACCCCCTCTAGCGGGCGCGGGGCGAAGCGGTGCG
GCGCCGGCAGGAAGGAAATGGGCGGGGAGGGCCTTCGTGCGTCGCCGCGCCGCCGTCCCCTTCTCCCTCT
CCAGCCTCGGGGCTGTCCGCGGGGGGACGGCTGCCTTCGGGGGGGACGGGGCAGGGCGGGGTTCGGCTTC
TGGCGTGTGACCGGCGGCTCTAGAGCCTCTGCTAACCATGTTCATGCCTTCTTCTTTTTCCTACAGCTCC
TGGGCAACGTGCTGGTTATTGTGCTGTCTCATCATTTTGGCAAAGAATTCGTCGACGCCGCCACCATGGT
GAGCAAGGGCGAGGAGGATAACATGGCCATCATCAAGGAGTTCATGCGCTTCAAGGTGCACATGGAGGGC
TCCGTGAACGGCCACGAGTTCGAGATCGAGGGCGAGGGCGAGGGCCGCCCCTACGAGGGCACCCAGACCG
CCAAGCTGAAGGTGACCAAGGGTGGCCCCCTGCCCTTCGCCTGGGACATCCTGTCCCCTCAGTTCATGTA
CGGCTCCAAGGCCTACGTGAAGCACCCCGCCGACATCCCCGACTACTTGAAGCTGTCCTTCCCCGAGGGC
TTCAAGTGGGAGCGCGTGATGAACTTCGAGGACGGCGGCGTGGTGACCGTGACCCAGGACTCCTCCCTGC
AGGACGGCGAGTTCATCTACAAGGTGAAGCTGCGCGGCACCAACTTCCCCTCCGACGGCCCCGTAATGCA
GAAGAAGACCATGGGCTGGGAGGCCTCCTCCGAGCGGATGTACCCCGAGGACGGCGCCCTGAAGGGCGAG
ATCAAGCAGAGGCTGAAGCTGAAGGACGGCGGCCACTACGACGCTGAGGTCAAGACCACCTACAAGGCCA
AGAAGCCCGTGCAGCTGCCCGGCGCCTACAACGTCAACATCAAGTTGGACATCACCTCCCACAACGAGGA
CTACACCATCGTGGAACAGTACGAACGCGCCGAGGGCCGCCACTCCACCGGCGGCATGGACGAGCTGTAC
AAGTAATAGACGCGTGAATTCGATATCAAGCTTATCGATAATCAACCTCTGGATTACAAAATTTGTGAAA
GATTGACTGGTATTCTTAACTATGTTGCTCCTTTTACGCTATGTGGATACGCTGCTTTAATGCCTTTGTA
TCATGCTATTGCTTCCCGTATGGCTTTCATTTTCTCCTCCTTGTATAAATCCTGGTTGCTGTCTCTTTAT
GAGGAGTTGTGGCCCGTTGTCAGGCAACGTGGCGTGGTGTGCACTGTGTTTGCTGACGCAACCCCCACTG
GTTGGGGCATTGCCACCACCTGTCAGCTCCTTTCCGGGACTTTCGCTTTCCCCCTCCCTATTGCCACGGC
GGAACTCATCGCCGCCTGCCTTGCCCGCTGCTGGACAGGGGCTCGGCTGTTGGGCACTGACAATTCCGTG
GTGTTGTCGGGGAAATCATCGTCCTTTCCTTGGCTGCTCGCCTATGTTGCCACCTGGATTCTGCGCGGGA
CGTCCTTCTGCTACGTCCCTTCGGCCCTCAATCCAGCGGACCTTCCTTCCCGCGGCCTGCTGCCGGCTCT
GCGGCCTCTTCCGCGTCTTCGCCTTCGCCCTCAGACGAGTCGGATCTCCCTTTGGGCCGCCTCCCCGCAT
CGATACCGAGCGCTGCTCGAGAGATCTACGGGTGGCATCCCTGTGACCCCTCCCCAGTGCCTCTCCTGGC
CCTGGAAGTTGCCACTCCAGTGCCCACCAGCCTTGTCCTAATAAAATTAAGTTGCATCATTTTGTCTGAC
TAGGTGTCCTTCTATAATATTATGGGGTGGAGGGGGGTGGTATGGAGCAAGGGGCAAGTTGGGAAGACAA
CCTGTAGGGCCTGCGGGGTCTATTGGGAACCAAGCTGGAGTGCAGTGGCACAATCTTGGCTCACTGCAAT
CTCCGCCTCCTGGGTTCAAGCGATTCTCCTGCCTCAGCCTCCCGAGTTGTTGGGATTCCAGGCATGCATG
ACCAGGCTCAGCTAATTTTTGTTTTTTTGGTAGAGACGGGGTTTCACCATATTGGCCAGGCTGGTCTCCA
ACTCCTAATCTCAGGTGATCTACCCACCTTGGCCTCCCAAATTGCTGGGATTACAGGCGTGAACCACTGC
TCCCTTCCCTGTCCTTCTGATTTTGTAGGTAACCAGGCGCGTGAATTCACTCCTCAGGTGCAGGCTGCCT
ATCAGAAGGTGGTGGCTGGTGTGGCCAATGCCCTGGCTCACAAATACCACTGAGATCTTTTTCCCTCTGC
CAAAAATTATGGGGACATCATGAAGCCCCTTGAGCATCTGACTTCTGGCTAATAAAGGAAATTTATTTTC
ATTGCAATAGTGTGTTGGAATTTTTTGTGTCTCTCACTCGGAAGGACATATGGGAGGGCAAATCATTTAA
AACATCAGAATGAGTATTTGGTTTAGAGTTTGGCAACATATGCCCATATGCTGGCTGCCATGAACAAAGG
TTGGCTATAAAGAGGTCATCAGTATATGAAACAGCCCCCTGCTGTCCATTCCTTATTCCATAGAAAAGCC
TTGACTTGAGGTTAGATTTTTTTTATATTTTGTTTTGTGTTATTTTTTTCTTTAACATCCCTAAAATTTT
CCTTACATGTTTTACTAGCCAGATTTTTCCTCCTCTCCTGACTACTCCCAGTCATAGCTGTCCCTCTTCT
CTTATGGAGATCCCTCGACCTGCAGCCCAAGCTTGGCGTAATCATGGTCATAGCTGTTTCCTGTGTGAAA
TTGTTATCCGCTCACAATTCCACACAACATACGAGCCGGAAGCATAAAGTGTAAAGCCTGGGGTGCCTAA
TGAGTGAGCTAACTCACATTAATTGCGTTGCGCTCACTGCCCGCTTTCCAGTCGGGAAACCTGTCGTGCC
AGCGGATCGACAGTACTAAGCTTTACTAGGGACAGGATTGGTGACAGAAAAGCCCCATCCTTAGGCCTCC
TCCTTCCTAGTCTCCTGATATTGGGTCTAACCCCCACCTCCTGTTAGGCAGATTCCTTATCTGGTGACAC
ACCCCCATTTCCTGGAGCCATCTCTCTCCTTGCCAGAACCTCTAAGGTTTGCTTACGATGGAGCCAGAGA
GGATCCTGGGAGGGAGAGCTTGGCAGGGGGTGGGAGGGAAGGGGGGGATGCGTGACCTGCCCGGTTCTCA
GTGGCCACCCTGCGCTACCCTCTCCCAGAACCTGAGCTGCTCTGACGCGGCTGTCTGGTGCGTTTCACTG
ATCCTGGTGCTGCAGCTTCCTTACACTTCCCAAGAGGAGAAGCAGTTTGGAAAAACAAAATCAGAATAAG
TTGGTCCTGAGTTCTAACTTTGGCTCTTCACCTTTCTAGTCCCCAATTTATATTGTTCCTCCGTGCGTCA
GTTTTACCTGTGAGATAAGGCCAGTAGCCAGCCCCGTCCTGGCAGGGCTGTGGTGAGGAGGGGGGTGTCC
GTGTGGAAAACTCCCTTTGTGAGAATGGTGCGTCCTAGGTGTTCACCAGGTCGTGGCCGCCTCTACTCCC
TTTCTCTTTCTCCATCCTTCTTTCCTTAAAGAGTCCCCAGTGCTATCTGGGACATATTCCTCCGCCCAGA
GCAGGGTCCCGCTTCCCTAAGGCCCTGCTCTGGGCTTCTGGGTTTGAGTCCTTGGCAAGCCCAGGAGAGG
CGCTCAGGCTTCCCTGTCCCCCTTCCTCGTCCACCATCTCATGCCCCTGGCTCTCCTGCCCCTTCCCTAC
AGGGGTTCCTGGCTCTGCTCTAAGGGCGAATTCGCGGCCGCTAAATTCAATTCGCCCTATAGTGAGTCGT
ATTACAATTCACTGGCCGTCGTTTTACAACGTCGTGACTGGGAAAACCCTGGCGTTACCCAACTTAATCG
CCTTGCAGCACATCCCCCTTTCGCCAGCTGGCGTAATAGCGAAGAGGCCCGCACCGATCGCCCTTCCCAA
CAGTTGCGCAGCCTATACGTACGGCAGTTTAAGGTTTACACCTATAAAAGAGAGAGCCGTTATCGTCTGT
TTGTGGATGTACAGAGTGATATTATTGACACGCCGGGGCGACGGATGGTGATCCCCCTGGCCAGTGCACG
TCTGCTGTCAGATAAAGTCTCCCGTGAACTTTACCCGGTGGTGCATATCGGGGATGAAAGCTGGCGCATG
ATGACCACCGATATGGCCAGTGTGCCGGTCTCCGTTATCGGGGAAGAAGTGGCTGATCTCAGCCACCGCG
AAAATGACATCAAAAACGCCATTAACCTGATGTTCTGGGGAATATAAATGTCAGGCATGAGATTATCAAA
AAGGATCTTCACCTAGATCCTTTTCACGTAGAAAGCCAGTCCGCAGAAACGGTGCTGACCCCGGATGAAT
GTCAGCTACTGGGCTATCTGGACAAGGGAAAACGCAAGCGCAAAGAGAAAGCAGGTAGCTTGCAGTGGGC
TTACATGGCGATAGCTAGACTGGGCGGTTTTATGGACAGCAAGCGAACCGGAATTGCCAGCTGGGGCGCC
CTCTGGTAAGGTTGGGAAGCCCTGCAAAGTAAACTGGATGGCTTTCTTGCCGCCAAGGATCTGATGGCGC
AGGGGATCAAGCTCTGATCAAGAGACAGGATGAGGATCGTTTCGCATGATTGAACAAGATGGATTGCACG
CAGGTTCTCCGGCCGCTTGGGTGGAGAGGCTATTCGGCTATGACTGGGCACAACAGACAATCGGCTGCTC
TGATGCCGCCGTGTTCCGGCTGTCAGCGCAGGGGCGCCCGGTTCTTTTTGTCAAGACCGACCTGTCCGGT
GCCCTGAATGAACTGCAAGACGAGGCAGCGCGGCTATCGTGGCTGGCCACGACGGGCGTTCCTTGCGCAG
CTGTGCTCGACGTTGTCACTGAAGCGGGAAGGGACTGGCTGCTATTGGGCGAAGTGCCGGGGCAGGATCT
CCTGTCATCTCACCTTGCTCCTGCCGAGAAAGTATCCATCATGGCTGATGCAATGCGGCGGCTGCATACG
CTTGATCCGGCTACCTGCCCATTCGACCACCAAGCGAAACATCGCATCGAGCGAGCACGTACTCGGATGG
AAGCCGGTCTTGTCGATCAGGATGATCTGGACGAAGAGCATCAGGGGCTCGCGCCAGCCGAACTGTTCGC
CAGGCTCAAGGCGAGCATGCCCGACGGCGAGGATCTCGTCGTGACCCATGCATGGCGATGCCTGCTTGCC
GAATATCATGGTGGAAAATGGCCGCTTTTCTGGATTCATCGACTGTGGCCGGCTGGGTGTGGCGGACCGC
TATCAGGACATAGCGTTGGCTACCCGTGATATTGCTGAAGAGCTTGGCGGCGAATGGGCTGACCGCTTCC
TCGTGCTTTACGGTATCGCCGCTCCCGATTCGCAGCGCATCGCCTTCTATCGCCTTCTTGACGAGTTCTT
CTGAATTATTAACGCTTACAATTTCCTGATGCGGTATTTTCTCCTTACGCATCTGTGCGGTATTTCACAC
CGCATCAGGTGGCACTTTTCGGGGAAATGTGCGCGGAACCCCTATTTGTTTATTTTTCTAAATACATTCA
AATATGTATCCGCTCATGAGATTATCAAAAAGGATCTTCACCTAGATCCTTTTAAATTAAAAATGAAGTT
TTAAATCAATCTAAAGTATATATGAGTAAACTTGGTCTGACAGTTACCAATGCTTAATCAGTGAGGCACC
TATCTCAGCGATCTGTCTATTTCGTTCATCCATAGTTGCCTGACTCCCCGTCGTGTAGATAACTACGATA
CGGGAGGGCTTACCATCTGGCCCCAGTGCTGCAATGATACCGCGAGACCCACGCTCACCGGCTCCAGATT
TATCAGCAATAAACCAGCCAGCCGGAAGGGCCGAGCGCAGAAGTGGTCCTGCAACTTTATCCGCCTCCAT
CCAGTCTATTAATTGTTGCCGGGAAGCTAGAGTAAGTAGTTCGCCAGTTAATAGTTTGCGCAACGTTGTT
GCCATTGCTACAGGCATCGTGGTGTCACGCTCGTCGTTTGGTATGGCTTCATTCAGCTCCGGTTCCCAAC
GATCAAGGCGAGTTACATGATCCCCCATGTTGTGCAAAAAAGCGGTTAGCTCCTTCGGTCCTCCGATCGT
TGTCAGAAGTAAGTTGGCCGCAGTGTTATCACTCATGGTTATGGCAGCACTGCATAATTCTCTTACTGTC
ATGCCATCCGTAAGATGCTTTTCTGTGACTGGTGAATACTCAACCAAGTCATTCTGAGAATAGTGTATGC
GGCGACCGAGTTGCTCTTGCCCGGCGTCAATACGGGATAATACCGCGCCACATAGCAGAACTTTAAAAGT
GCTCATCATTGGAAAACGTTCTTCGGGGCGAAAACTCTCAAGGATCTTACCGCTGTTGAGATCCAGTTCG
ATGTAACCCACTCGTGCACCCAACTGATCTTCAGCATCTTTTACTTTCACCAGCGTTTCTGGGTGAGCAA
AAACAGGAAGGCAAAATGCCGCAAAAAAGGGAATAAGGGCGACACGGAAATGTTGAATACTCATACTCTT
CCTTTTTCAATATTATTGAAGCATTTATCAGGGTTATTGTCTCATGACCAAAATCCCTTAACGTGAGTTT
TCGTTCCACTGAGCGTCAGACCCCGTAGAAAAGATCAAAGGATCTTCTTGAGATCCTTTTTTTCTGCGCG
TAATCTGCTGCTTGCAAACAAAAAAACCACCGCTACCAGCGGTGGTTTGTTTGCCGGATCAAGAGCTACC
AACTCTTTTTCCGAAGGTAACTGGCTTCAGCAGAGCGCAGATACCAAATACTGTTCTTCTAGTGTAGCCG
TAGTTAGGCCACCACTTCAAGAACTCTGTAGCACCGCCTACATACCTCGCTCTGCTAATCCTGTTACCAG
TGGCTGCTGCCAGTGGCGATAAGTCGTGTCTTACCGGGTTGGACTCAAGACGATAGTTACCGGATAAGGC
GCAGCGGTCGGGCTGAACGGGGGGTTCGTGCACACAGCCCAGCTTGGAGCGAACGACCTACACCGAACTG
AGATACCTACAGCGTGAGCTATGAGAAAGCGCCACGCTTCCCGAAGGGAGAAAGGCGGACAGGTATCCGG
TAAGCGGCAGGGTCGGAACAGGAGAGCGCACGAGGGAGCTTCCAGGGGGAAACGCCTGGTATCTTTATAG
TCCTGTCGGGTTTCGCCACCTCTGACTTGAGCGTCGATTTTTGTGATGCTCGTCAGGGGGGCGGAGCCTA
TGGAAAAACGCCAGCAACGCGGCCTTTTTACGGTTCCTGGCCTTTTGCTGGCCTTTTGCTCACATGTTCT
TTCCTGCGTTATCCCCTGATTCTGTGGATAACCGTATTACCGCCTTTGAGTGAGCTGATACCGCTCGCCG
CAGCCGAACGACCGAGCGCAGCGAGTCAGTGAGCGAGGAAGCGGAAGAGCGCCCAATACGCAAACCGCCT
CTCCCCGCGCGTTGGCCGATTCATTAATGCAGCTGGCACGACAGGTTTCCCGACTGGAAAGCGGGCAGTG
AGCGCAACGCAATTAATGTGAGTTAGCTCACTCATTAGGCACCCCAGGCTTTACACTTTATGCTTCCGGC
TCGTATGTTGTGTGGAATTGTGAGCGGATAACAATTTCACACAGGAAACAGCTATGACCATGATTACGCC
AAGCTCAGAATTAACCCTCACTAAAGGGACTAGCTAGTCCTGCAGGTTTAAACGAATTCGCCCTTTGCTT
TCTCTGACCAGCATTCTCTCCCCTGGGCCTGTGCCGCTTTCTGTCTGCAGCTTGTGGCCTGGGTCACCTC
TACGGCTGGCCCAGATCCTTCCCTGCCGCCTCCTTCAGGTTCCGTCTTCCTCCACTCCCTCTTCCCCTTG
CTCTCTGCTGTGTTGCTGCCCAAGGATGCTCTTTCCGGAGCACTTCCTTCTCGGCGCTGCACCACGTGAT
GTCCTCTGAGCGGATCCTCCCCGTGTCTGGGTCCTCTCCGGGCATCTCTCCTCCCTCACCCAACCCCATG
CCGTCTTCACTCGCTGGGTTCCCTTTTCCTTCTCCTTCTGGGGCCTGTGCCATCTCTCGTTTCTTAGGAT
GGCCTTCTCCGACGGATGTCTCCCTTGCGTCCCGCCTCCCCTTCTTGTAGGCCTGCATCATCACCGTTTT
TCTGGACAACCCCAAAGTACCCCGTCTCCCTGGCTTTAGCCACCTCTCCATCCTCTTGCTTTCTTTGCCT
GGACACCCCGTTCTCCTGTGGATTCGGGTCACCTCTCACTCCTTTCATTTGGGCAGCTCCCCTACCCCCC
TTACCTCTCTAGTCTGTGCTAGCTCTTCCAGCCCCCTGTCATGGCATCTTCCAGGGGTCCGAGAGCTCAG
CTAGTCTTCTTCCTCCAACCCGGGCCCCTATGTCCACTTCAGGACAGCATGTTTGCTGCCTCCAGGGATC
CTGTGTCCCCGAGCTGGGACCACCTTATATTCCCAGGGCCGGTTAATGTGGCTCTGGTTCTGGGTACTTT
TATCTGTCCCCTCCACCCCACAGTGGGGCAAGCTTCTGACCTCTTCTCTTCCTCCCACAGGGCCTCGAGA
GATCTGGCAGCGGAGAGGGCAGAGGAAGTCTTCTAACATGCGGTGACGTGGAGGAGAATCCCGGCCCTAG
GCTCGAGATGACCGAGTACAAGCCCACGGTGCGCCTCGCCACCCGCGACGACGTCCCCAGGGCCGTACGC
ACCCTCGCCGCCGCGTTCGCCGACTACCCCGCCACGCGCCACACCGTCGATCCGGACCGCCACATCGAGC
GGGTCACCGAGCTGCAAGAACTCTTCCTCACGCGCGTCGGGCTCGACATCGGCAAGGTGTGGGTCGCGGA
CGACGGCGCCGCGGTGGCGGTCTGGACCACGCCGGAGAGCGTCGAAGCGGGGGCGGTGTTCGCCGAGATC
GGCCCGCGCATGGCCGAGTTGAGCGGTTCCCGGCTGGCCGCGCAGCAACAGATGGAAGGCCTCCTGGCGC
CGCACCGGCCCAAGGAGCCCGCGTGGTTCCTGGCCACCGTCGGCGTCTCGCCCGACCACCAGGGCAAGGG
TCTGGGCAGCGCCGTCGTGCTCCCCGGAGTGGAGGCGGCCGAGCGCGCCGGGGTGCCCGCCTTCCTGGAG
ACCTCCGCGCCCCGCAACCTCCCCTTCTACGAGCGGCTCGGCTTCACCGTCACCGCCGACGTCGAGGTGC
CCGAAGGACCGCGCACCTGGTGCATGACCCGCAAGCCCGGTGCCTGATCTAGAGGGCCCGTTTAAACCCG
CTGATCAGCCTCGACTGTGCCTTCTAGTTGCCAGCCATCTGTTGTTTGCCCCTCCCCCGTGCCTTCCTTG
ACCCTGGAAGGTGCCACTCCCACTGTCCTTTCCTAATAAAATGAGGAAATTGCATCGCATTGTCTGAGTA
GGTGTCATTCTATTCTGGGGGGTGGGGTGGGGCAGGACAGCAAGGGGGAGGATTGGGAAGACAATAGCAG
GCATGCTGGGGATGCGGTGGGCTCTATGGGTCTC
